Addgene plasmid #185374: pEBG-hMYC-FLAG
Purpose: For mammalian expression of human GST-MYC-FLAG
Depositing lab: Ayaz Najafov. Depositing organization: University of Texas Southwestern Medical Center.
Backbone
  Vector backbone: pEBG
  Vector type: Mammalian Expression
Growth in bacteria
  Bacterial resistance: Ampicillin, 100 μg/mL
  Growth temperature: 37°C
  Growth strain: DH5alpha
  Copy number: Unknown
Gene/Insert
  Gene/Insert name: MYC
  Species: H. sapiens (human)
  Insert size (bp): 1320
  Mutation: WT
  Entrez Gene: MYC (a.k.a. MRTL, MYCC, bHLHe39, c-Myc)
  Tag / fusion protein: GST (N terminal on insert); FLAG (C terminal on insert)
  Cloning method: Restriction Enzyme; 5′ cloning site KpnI (unknown if destroyed); 3′ cloning site NotI (unknown if destroyed)
Terms and licenses: Academic/Nonprofit Terms; Industry Terms: Not Available to Industry
How to cite: pEBG-hMYC-FLAG was a gift from Ayaz Najafov (Addgene plasmid # 185374 ; http://n2t.net/addgene:185374 ; RRID:Addgene_185374)
