[The description below was written by a language model from this plasmid's Addgene catalogue record and pLannotate feature annotations shown in this document.]
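Description:
pEBG-hMYC-FLAG is a mammalian expression plasmid of about 7.5 kb, built on the pEBG backbone, that produces wild-type human c-MYC as a fusion protein with glutathione S-transferase at the N terminus and a FLAG epitope at the C terminus. The 1,320 bp MYC coding sequence was inserted by restriction cloning between KpnI and NotI sites. It lies downstream of, and in the same orientation as, the Schistosoma japonicum GST coding sequence. A short match to the FLAG tag follows directly after MYC. The annotation software labels it a fragment of 3xFLAG, but its length fits the FLAG tag listed in the catalogue entry.

Transcription of the fusion is driven by the strong constitutive human EF-1α promoter. Just upstream of it are an SV40 early promoter segment and a small fragment of SV40 small t antigen, which appear to be backbone remnants. Downstream of the tag, the annotation picks up a G-CSF stem-loop destabilising element, which suggests that 3′ untranslated sequence derived from G-CSF is present. No polyadenylation signal is explicitly annotated in the feature table.

For propagation in E. coli the plasmid carries a high-copy ColE1/pUC-type origin and a β-lactamase gene with its own promoter, giving ampicillin selection. An f1 origin is also present, along with assorted vestigial pieces of lac operon, bom and rop sequence. No mammalian selection marker is annotated, which points to transient transfection as the likely use. The GST moiety allows capture of the fusion on glutathione resin. The FLAG tag supports detection or immunoprecipitation, so the construct is well suited to pull-down and interaction studies of MYC expressed in mammalian cells.
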