Features (pLannotate 1.2.2; 19 found; start..end, strand, type, name):
      7..99      +  CDS            lacI (fragment): lac repressor; lacI; The lac repressor binds to the lac operator to inhibit transcription in E. coli. This inhibition can be relieved by adding lactose or isopropyl-β-D-thiogalactopyranoside (IPTG).
    112..133     +  protein_bind   CAP binding site: CAP binding activates transcription in the presence of cAMP. E. coli catabolite activator protein
    148..178     +  promoter       lac promoter: promoter for the E. coli lac operon
    186..202     +  protein_bind   lac operator: The lac repressor binds to the lac operator to inhibit transcription in E. coli. This inhibition can be relieved by adding lactose or isopropyl-β-D-thiogalactopyranoside (IPTG). lac repressor encoded by lacI
    258..468     +  promoter       SV40 promoter: SV40 early promoter
    490..556     +  CDS            small t antigen (fragment): SV40 (simian virus 40) small t antigen
    563..1741    +  promoter       EF-1α promoter: strong constitutive promoter for human elongation factor EF-1α
   1797..2447    +  CDS            GST: glutathione S-transferase from Schistosoma japonicum
   2516..3835    +  CDS            c-Myc: human c-Myc proto-oncogene
   3845..3864    +  CDS            3xFLAG (fragment): three tandem FLAG® epitope tags, followed by an enterokinase cleavage site
   3884..3976    +  ncRNA          G-CSF SLDE: Accession: RF00183 - G-CSF factor stem-loop destabilising element (SLDE)
   4665..4822    +  CDS            lacZα (fragment): LacZα fragment of β-galactosidase; lacZ fragment
   4828..4879    -  misc_feature   bom (fragment): basis of mobility region from pBR322
   4898..5353    +  rep_origin     f1 ori (sequence partly withheld): f1 bacteriophage origin of replication; arrow indicates direction of (+) strand synthesis
   5354..5403    -  misc_feature   bom (fragment): basis of mobility region from pBR322
   5505..5540    -  CDS            rop (fragment): Rop protein, which maintains plasmids at low copy number; rop
   5635..5739    +  promoter       AmpR promoter: bla
   5740..6600    +  CDS            AmpR: β-lactamase; bla; confers resistance to ampicillin, carbenicillin, and related antibiotics
   6771..7359    +  rep_origin     ori: high-copy-number ColE1/pMB1/pBR322/pUC origin of replication
>Addgene plasmid #185374 | pEBG-hMYC-FLAG | addgene full sequence | sequence record 363835 | Addgene NGS Result
GGAAGAGCGCCCAATACGCAAACCGCCTCTCCCCGCGCGTTGGCCGATTCATTAATGCAGCTGGCACGAC
AGGTTTCCCGACTGGAAAGCGGGCAGTGAGCGCAACGCAATTAATGTGAGTTAGCTCACTCATTAGGCAC
CCCAGGCTTTACACTTTATGCTTCCGGCTCGTATGTTGTGTGGAATTGTGAGCGGATAACAATTTCACAC
AGGAAACAGCTATGACCATGATTACGCCAAGCTTAATTCCCTCCCCAGCAGGCAGAAGTATGCAAAGCAT
GCATCTCAATTAGTCAGCAACCATAGTCCCGCCCCTAACTCCGCCCATCCCGCCCCTAACTCCGCCCAGT
TCCGCCCATTCTCCGCCCCATGGCTGACTAATTTTTTTTATTTATGCAGAGGCCGAGGCCGCCTCGGCCT
CTGAGCTATTCCAGAAGTAGTGAGGAGGCTTTTTTGGAGGCCTAGGCTTTTGCAAAAAGCTTTGCAAAGA
TGGATAAAGTTTTAAACAGAGAGGAATCTTTGCAGCTAATGGACCTTCTAGGTCTTGAAAGGAGTGGGAA
TTGGCTCCGGTGCCCGTCAGTGGGCAGAGCGCACATCGCCCACAGTCCCCGAGAAGTTGGGGGGAGGGGT
CGGCAATTGAACCGGTGCCTAGAGAAGGTGGCGCGGGGTAAACTGGGAAAGTGATGTCGTGTACTGGCTC
CGCCTTTTTCCCGAGGGTGGGGGAGAACCGTATATAAGTGCAGTAGTCGCCGTGAACGTTCTTTTTCGCA
ACGGGTTTGCCGCCAGAACACAGGTAAGTGCCGTGTGTGGTTCCCGCGGGCCTGGCCTCTTTACGGGTTA
TGGCCCTTGCGTGCCTTGAATTACTTCCACCTGGCTGCAGTACGTGATTCTTGATCCCGAGCTTCGGGTT
GGAAGTGGGTGGGAGAGTTCGAGGCCTTGCGCTTAAGGAGCCCCTTCGCCTCGTGCTTGAGTTGAGGCCT
GGCCTGGGCGCTGGGGCCGCCGCGTGCGAATCTGGTGGCACCTTCGCGCCTGTCTCGCTGCTTTCGATAA
GTCTCTAGCCATTTAAAATTTTTGATGACCTGCTGCGACGCTTTTTTTCTGGCAAGATAGTCTTGTAAAT
GCGGGCCAAGATCTGCACACTGGTATTTCGGTTTTTGGGGCCGCGGGCGGCGACGGGGCCCGTGCGTCCC
AGCGCACATGTTCGGCGAGGCGGGGCCTGCGAGCGCGGCCACCGAGAATCGGACGGGGGTAGTCTCAAGC
TGGCCGGCCTGCTCTGGTGCCTGGCCTCGCGCCGCCGTGTATCGCCCCGCCCTGGGCGGCAAGGCTGGCC
CGGTCGGCACCAGTTGCGTGAGCGGAAAGATGGCCGCTTCCCGGCCCTGCTGCAGGGAGCTCAAAATGGA
GGACGCGGCGCTCGGGAGAGCGGGCGGGTGAGTCACCCACACAAAGGAAAAGGGCCTTTCCGTCCTCAGC
CGTCGCTTCATGTGACTCCACGGAGTACCGGGCGCCGTCCAGGCACCTCGATTAGTTCTCGAGCTTTTGG
AGTACGTCGTCTTTAGGTTGGGGGGAGGGGTTTTATGCGATGGAGTTTCCCCACACTGAGTGGGTGGAGA
CTGAAGTTAGGCCAGCTTGGCACTTGATGTAATTCTCCTTGGAATTTGCCCTTTTTGAGTTTGGATCTTG
GTTCATTCTCAAGCCTCAGACAGTGGTTCAAAGTTTTTTTCTTCCATTTCAGGTGTCGTGAGGAATTCTC
TAGAGATCCCTCGACCTCGAGATCCATTGTGCTGGATCTACAATGGCCCCTATACTAGGTTATTGGAAAA
TTAAGGGCCTTGTGCAACCCACTCGACTTCTTTTGGAATATCTTGAAGAAAAATATGAAGAGCATTTGTA
TGAGCGCGATGAAGGTGATAAATGGCGAAACAAAAAGTTTGAATTGGGTTTGGAGTTTCCCAATCTTCCT
TATTATATTGATGGTGATGTTAAATTAACACAGTCTATGGCCATCATACGTTATATAGCTGACAAGCACA
ACATGTTGGGTGGTTGTCCAAAAGAGCGTGCAGAGATTTCAATGCTTGAAGGAGCGGTTTTGGATATTAG
ATACGGTGTTTCGAGAATTGCATATAGTAAAGACTTTGAAACTCTCAAAGTTGATTTTCTTAGCAAGCTA
CCTGAAATGCTGAAAATGTTCGAAGATCGTTTATGTCATAAAACATATTTAAATGGTGATCATGTAACCC
ATCCTGACTTCATGTTGTATGACGCTCTTGATGTTGTTTTATACATGGACCCAATGTGCCTGGATGCGTT
CCCAAAATTAGTTTGTTTTAAAAAACGTATTGAAGCTATCCCACAAATTGATAAGTACTTGAAATCCAGC
AAGTATATAGCATGGCCTTTGCAGGGCTGGCAAGCCACGTTTGGTGGTGGCGACCATCCTCCAAAATCGG
ATCTGGTTCCGCGTGGATCTCTGGAAGTTCTGTTCCAGGGGCCCCTGGGATCCACTAGTGGTACCATGCC
CCTCAACGTTAGCTTCACCAACAGGAACTATGACCTCGACTACGACTCGGTGCAGCCGTATTTCTACTGC
GACGAGGAGGAGAACTTCTACCAGCAGCAGCAGCAGAGCGAGCTGCAGCCCCCGGCGCCCAGCGAGGATA
TCTGGAAGAAATTCGAGCTGCTGCCCACCCCGCCCCTGTCCCCTAGCCGCCGCTCCGGGCTCTGCTCGCC
CTCCTACGTTGCGGTCACACCCTTCTCCCTTCGGGGAGACAACGACGGCGGTGGCGGGAGCTTCTCCACG
GCCGACCAGCTGGAGATGGTGACCGAGCTGCTGGGAGGAGACATGGTGAACCAGAGTTTCATCTGCGACC
CGGACGACGAGACCTTCATCAAAAACATCATCATCCAGGACTGTATGTGGAGCGGCTTCTCGGCCGCCGC
CAAGCTCGTCTCAGAGAAGCTGGCCTCCTACCAGGCTGCGCGCAAAGACAGCGGCAGCCCGAACCCCGCC
CGCGGCCACAGCGTCTGCTCCACCTCCAGCTTGTACCTGCAGGATCTGAGCGCCGCCGCCTCAGAGTGCA
TCGACCCCTCGGTGGTCTTCCCCTACCCTCTCAACGACAGCAGCTCGCCCAAGTCCTGCGCCTCGCAAGA
CTCCAGCGCCTTCTCTCCGTCCTCGGATTCTCTGCTCTCCTCGACGGAGTCCTCCCCGCAGGGCAGCCCC
GAGCCCCTGGTGCTCCATGAGGAGACACCGCCCACCACCAGCAGCGACTCTGAGGAGGAACAAGAAGATG
AGGAAGAAATCGATGTTGTTTCTGTGGAAAAGAGGCAGGCTCCTGGCAAAAGGTCAGAGTCTGGATCACC
TTCTGCTGGAGGCCACAGCAAACCTCCTCACAGCCCACTGGTCCTCAAGAGGTGCCACGTCTCCACACAT
CAGCACAACTACGCAGCGCCTCCCTCCACTCGGAAGGACTATCCTGCTGCCAAGAGGGTCAAGTTGGACA
GTGTCAGAGTCCTGAGACAGATCAGCAACAACCGAAAATGCACCAGCCCCAGGTCCTCGGACACCGAGGA
GAATGTCAAGAGGCGAACACACAACGTCTTGGAGCGCCAGAGGAGGAACGAGCTAAAACGGAGCTTTTTT
GCCCTGCGTGACCAGATCCCGGAGTTGGAAAACAATGAAAAGGCCCCCAAGGTAGTTATCCTTAAAAAAG
CCACAGCATACATCCTGTCCGTCCAAGCAGAGGAGCAAAAGCTCATTTCTGAAGAGGACTTGTTGCGGAA
ACGACGAGAACAGTTGAAACACAAACTTGAACAGCTACGGAACTCTTGTGCGTAAGGAGGAGATTACAAG
GATGACGATGACAATAGGCGGCCGCGACTCTAGAGTGAGGGTCCCCACCTGGGACCCTTGAGAGTATCAG
GTCTCCCACGTGGGAGACAAGAAATCCCTGTTTAATATTTAAACAGCAGTGTTCCCCATCTGGGTCCTTG
CACCCCTCACTCTGGCCTCAGCCGACTGCACAGCGGCCCCTGCATCCCCTTGGCTGTGAGGCCCCTGGAC
AAGCAGAGGTGGCCAGAGCTGGGAGGCATGGCCCTGGGGTCCCACGAATTTGCTGGGGAATCTCGTTTTT
CTTCTTAAGACTTTTGGGACATGGTTTGACTCCCGAACATCACCGACGTGTCTCCTGTTTTTCTGGGTGG
CCTCGGGACACCTGCCCTGCCCCCACGAGGGTCAGGACTGTGACTCTTTTTAGGGCCAGGCAGGTGCCTG
GACATTTGCCTTGCTGGACGGGGACTGGGGATGTGGGAGGGAGCAGACAGGAGGAATCATGTCAGGCCTG
TGTGTGAAAGGAAGCTCCACTGTCACCCTCCACCTCTTCACCCCCCACTCACCAGTGTCCCCTCCACTGT
CACATTGTAACTGAACTTCAGGATAATAAAGTGTTTGCCTCCAAAAAAAAAAAAAAAAAAAAAAAAAAAA
AAAAAAAAAAAAAAAAAAAAAAAAAAAAAAAAAAAAAAAAAAAAAAAAAAAAAAAAAAAAAAAAAAAAAA
AAAAAAAAAAAAAAAAAAAAAAAAAAAAAAAAAAAAAAAAAAAAAAAAAAAAAAAAAAAAAAAAAAAAAA
AAAAAAAAAAAAAAAAAAAAAAAAAAAAAAAAAAAAAAAACCGAATTCACTGGCCGTCGTTTTACAACGT
CGTGACTGGGAAAACCCTGGCGTTACCCAACTTAATCGCCTTGCAGCACATCCCCCTTTCGCCAGCTGGC
GTAATAGCGAAGAGGCCCGCACCGATCGCCCTTCCCAACAGTTGCGCAGCCTGAATGGCGAATGGCGCCT
GATGCGGTATTTTCTCCTTACGCATCTGTGCGGTATTTCACACCGCATA
[95 nt withheld, positions 4880-4974]
T
[46 nt withheld, positions 4976-5021]
C
[141 nt withheld, positions 5023-5163]
CCTTTGACGTTGGAGTCCACGTTCTTT
[37 nt withheld, positions 5191-5227]
ACTCTATCTCGGGCTATTCTTTTGATTTATAAGGGATTTTGCCGATTTCGGTCTATTGGTTAAAAAATGA
GCTGATTTAACAAAAATTTAACGCGAATTTTAACAAAATATTAACGTTTACAATTTTATGGTGCACTCTC
AGTACAATCTGCTCTGATGCCGCATAGTTAAGCCAGCCCCGACACCCGCCAACACCCGCTGACGCGCCCT
GACGGGCTTGTCTGCTCCCGGCATCCGCTTACAGACAAGCTGTGACCGTCTCCGGGAGCTGCATGTGTCA
GAGGTTTTCACCGTCATCACCGAAACGCGCGAGACGAAAGGGCCTCGTGATACGCCTATTTTTATAGGTT
AATGTCATGATAATAATGGTTTCTTAGACGTCAGGTGGCACTTTTCGGGGAAATGTGCGCGGAACCCCTA
TTTGTTTATTTTTCTAAATACATTCAAATATGTATCCGCTCATGAGACAATAACCCTGATAAATGCTTCA
ATAATATTGAAAAAGGAAGAGTATGAGTATTCAACATTTCCGTGTCGCCCTTATTCCCTTTTTTGCGGCA
TTTTGCCTTCCTGTTTTTGCTCACCCAGAAACGCTGGTGAAAGTAAAAGATGCTGAAGATCAGTTGGGTG
CACGAGTGGGTTACATCGAACTGGATCTCAACAGCGGTAAGATCCTTGAGAGTTTTCGCCCCGAAGAACG
TTTTCCAATGATGAGCACTTTTAAAGTTCTGCTATGTGGCGCGGTATTATCCCGTATTGACGCCGGGCAA
GAGCAACTCGGTCGCCGCATACACTATTCTCAGAATGACTTGGTTGAGTACTCACCAGTCACAGAAAAGC
ATCTTACGGATGGCATGACAGTAAGAGAATTATGCAGTGCTGCCATAACCATGAGTGATAACACTGCGGC
CAACTTACTTCTGACAACGATCGGAGGACCGAAGGAGCTAACCGCTTTTTTGCACAACATGGGGGATCAT
GTAACTCGCCTTGATCGTTGGGAACCGGAGCTGAATGAAGCCATACCAAACGACGAGCGTGACACCACGA
TGCCTGTAGCAATGGCAACAACGTTGCGCAAACTATTAACTGGCGAACTACTTACTCTAGCTTCCCGGCA
ACAATTAATAGACTGGATGGAGGCGGATAAAGTTGCAGGACCACTTCTGCGCTCGGCCCTTCCGGCTGGC
TGGTTTATTGCTGATAAATCTGGAGCCGGTGAGCGTGGGTCTCGCGGTATCATTGCAGCACTGGGGCCAG
ATGGTAAGCCCTCCCGTATCGTAGTTATCTACACGACGGGGAGTCAGGCAACTATGGATGAACGAAATAG
ACAGATCGCTGAGATAGGTGCCTCACTGATTAAGCATTGGTAACTGTCAGACCAAGTTTACTCATATATA
CTTTAGATTGATTTAAAACTTCATTTTTAATTTAAAAGGATCTAGGTGAAGATCCTTTTTGATAATCTCA
TGACCAAAATCCCTTAACGTGAGTTTTCGTTCCACTGAGCGTCAGACCCCGTAGAAAAGATCAAAGGATC
TTCTTGAGATCCTTTTTTTCTGCGCGTAATCTGCTGCTTGCAAACAAAAAAACCACCGCTACCAGCGGTG
GTTTGTTTGCCGGATCAAGAGCTACCAACTCTTTTTCCGAAGGTAACTGGCTTCAGCAGAGCGCAGATAC
CAAATACTGTTCTTCTAGTGTAGCCGTAGTTAGGCCACCACTTCAAGAACTCTGTAGCACCGCCTACATA
CCTCGCTCTGCTAATCCTGTTACCAGTGGCTGCTGCCAGTGGCGATAAGTCGTGTCTTACCGGGTTGGAC
TCAAGACGATAGTTACCGGATAAGGCGCAGCGGTCGGGCTGAACGGGGGGTTCGTGCACACAGCCCAGCT
TGGAGCGAACGACCTACACCGAACTGAGATACCTACAGCGTGAGCTATGAGAAAGCGCCACGCTTCCCGA
AGGGAGAAAGGCGGACAGGTATCCGGTAAGCGGCAGGGTCGGAACAGGAGAGCGCACGAGGGAGCTTCCA
GGGGGAAACGCCTGGTATCTTTATAGTCCTGTCGGGTTTCGCCACCTCTGACTTGAGCGTCGATTTTTGT
GATGCTCGTCAGGGGGGCGGAGCCTATGGAAAAACGCCAGCAACGCGGCCTTTTTACGGTTCCTGGCCTT
TTGCTGGCCTTTTGCTCACATGTTCTTTCCTGCGTTATCCCCTGATTCTGTGGATAACCGTATTACCGCC
TTTGAGTGAGCTGATACCGCTCGCCGCAGCCGAACGACCGAGCGCAGCGAGTCAGTGAGCGAGGAAGC
